Addgene plasmid #198005: p663-UBC-miniTurbo-V5-NEK11_IDG-K
Purpose: Gateway destination clone of NEK11 (human) tagged with N-terminal miniTurbo-V5 for generating protein-proximity networks using proximity-dependent biotinylation proteomics
Depositing lab: Ben Major. Depositing organization: Washington University in Saint Louis.
Backbone
  Vector backbone: pDest663
  Backbone manufacturer: PEL
  Backbone size w/o insert (bp): 9019
  Vector type: Mammalian Expression, Lentiviral ; Gateway Destination
  Selectable markers: Puromycin
Growth in bacteria
  Bacterial resistance: Ampicillin, 100 μg/mL
  Growth temperature: 30°C
  Growth strain: OmniMax
  Copy number: Low Copy
Gene/Insert
  Gene/Insert name: miniTurbo-V5-NEK11 (alt name: NEK11)
  Species: H. sapiens (human)
  Entrez Gene: NEK11
  Promoter: Ubiquitin
  Tag / fusion protein: miniTurbo-V5 (N terminal on insert)
  Cloning method: Gateway Cloning
  Sequencing primers: 5′ TGAAGCTCCGGTTTTGAACT; 3′ AATAGACCCGTGAAGCTGATC
Terms and licenses: Academic/Nonprofit Terms; Industry Terms: Not Available to Industry
Depositor comments: These plasmids were generated as part of the Illuminating the Druggable Genome (IDG) program sponsored by the NIH Common Fund. The goal of this program is to identify, gather, and distribute information and resources for proteins that currently are not well-studied yet belong to commonly drug-targeted protein families: protein kinases, non-olfactory G-protein coupled receptors (GPCRs), and ion channels. The IDG program is designed to develop fundamental research tools for understudied proteins, elucidate their function, and disseminate the IDG-related resources and data to the greater scientific community. These lentiviral gateway destination plasmids were generated, as part of the Kinase-Data and Resource Generating Center (DRGC), using the single fragment or multisite gateway cloning technology. They were used for generating proteomics-based protein-interaction and protein-proximity networks that can be accessed through the kinase-DRGC website https://darkkinome.org/. Each plasmid has either an N- or C-terminal fusion protein (Flag/ V5/V5-miniTurbo/V5-TurboID/miniTurbo-V5/TurboID-V5) tagged understudied kinase driven under either a CMV or Ubiquitin (UBC) promoter. All inserts in the pENTR plasmids used to generate the deposited destination plasmids were end-sequenced and insert size validated prior to multi-site gateway cloning. The combined insert size of the single fragment or three fragment destination plasmids were confirmed by restriction digestion (BsrGI, and EcoRV for pDest667; BsrGI, EcoRV, and BstZ17I for pDest663; and BsrGI for pHAGE) and all plasmids were partially sequenced to ensure in-frame ORFs and fusion tags.
How to cite: p663-UBC-miniTurbo-V5-NEK11_IDG-K was a gift from Ben Major (Addgene plasmid # 198005 ; http://n2t.net/addgene:198005 ; RRID:Addgene_198005)
