[The description below was written by a language model from this plasmid's Addgene catalogue record and pLannotate feature annotations shown in this document.]
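Description:
p663-UBC-miniTurbo-V5-NEK11_IDG-K is a lentiviral mammalian expression clone built on the pDest663 Gateway destination backbone by multisite Gateway recombination. In bacteria it is maintained through a ColE1/pUC-type origin and selected with ampicillin via the bla gene. The catalogue lists it as low copy, although the annotated origin is of the high-copy type. An f1 origin and remnants of the lac/lacZα region with flanking T3 and T7 promoters are also present. The viral portion has a third-generation layout. An RSV promoter drives a truncated HIV-1 5' LTR, followed by the Ψ packaging signal with a gag fragment, the Rev response element and the cPPT/CTS. A second truncated LTR lies downstream, followed by an SV40 polyadenylation signal and an SV40 origin. These elements allow the genomic RNA to be packaged when helper functions are supplied in trans, and then integrated into target cells.

Between the LTRs, the human ubiquitin C promoter, miniTurbo and human NEK11 are joined in series. The attB4, attB5, attB1 and attB2 scars at the junctions mark the recombined Gateway fragments. The result is an N-terminal miniTurbo-V5 fusion to the kinase. The V5 epitope is stated in the catalogue but is not separately annotated in the feature table; it presumably sits in the gap between miniTurbo and attB1. A WPRE follows the fusion to boost transcript expression. A separate mouse PGK promoter drives puromycin N-acetyltransferase for selection of transduced cells.

miniTurbo is an engineered, truncated biotin ligase that labels neighbouring proteins. The construct was made within a programme on understudied kinases to map NEK11 protein-proximity networks by proximity-dependent biotinylation proteomics.
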