Features (pLannotate 1.2.2; 32 found; start..end, strand, type, name):
     26..130     +  promoter       AmpR promoter: bla
    131..991     +  CDS            AmpR: β-lactamase; bla; confers resistance to ampicillin, carbenicillin, and related antibiotics
   1162..1750    +  rep_origin     ori: high-copy-number ColE1/pMB1/pBR322/pUC origin of replication
   1933..2025    +  CDS            lacI (fragment): lac repressor; lacI; The lac repressor binds to the lac operator to inhibit transcription in E. coli. This inhibition can be relieved by adding lactose or isopropyl-β-D-thiogalactopyranoside (IPTG).
   2038..2059    +  protein_bind   CAP binding site: CAP binding activates transcription in the presence of cAMP. E. coli catabolite activator protein
   2074..2104    +  promoter       lac promoter: promoter for the E. coli lac operon
   2108..2130    +  protein_bind   lac operator (fragment): The lac repressor binds to the lac operator to inhibit transcription in E. coli. This inhibition can be relieved by adding lactose or isopropyl-β-D-thiogalactopyranoside (IPTG). lac repressor encoded by lacI
   2173..2191    +  promoter       T3 promoter: promoter for bacteriophage T3 RNA polymerase
   2219..2445    +  promoter       RSV promoter: Rous sarcoma virus enhancer/promoter
   2446..2626    +  LTR            5' LTR (truncated): truncated 5' long terminal repeat (LTR) from HIV-1
   2673..2798    +  misc_feature   HIV-1 Ψ: packaging signal of human immunodeficiency virus type 1
   2782..3145    +  CDS            HIV-1 gag (fragment): gag protein from human immunodeficiency virus 1; gag
   3291..3524    +  misc_feature   RRE: The Rev response element (RRE) of HIV-1 allows for Rev-dependent mRNA export from the nucleus to the cytoplasm.
   3901..4001    +  CDS            Rev (fragment): human immunodeficiency virus 1 (HIV-1) Rev protein; rev; enhances nuclear export of unspliced and incompletely spliced viral mRNAs
   4020..4136    +  misc_feature   cPPT/CTS: central polypurine tract and central termination sequence of HIV-1
   4170..4190    +  protein_bind   attB4: mutant version of attB; core recombination site for the Gateway® BP reaction BP Clonase™
   4190..5401    +  promoter       UbC promoter: human ubiquitin C promoter
   5405..5423    -  protein_bind   attB5 (fragment): mutant version of attB; core recombination site for the Gateway® BP reaction BP Clonase™
   5438..6208    +  CDS            miniTurbo: N-terminally truncated mutant of the E. coli biotin ligase BioID engineered for improved catalytic efficiency (Branon et al., 2018)
   6257..6281    +  protein_bind   attB1: mutant version of attB; recombination site for the Gateway® BP reaction BP Clonase™
   6287..8221    +  CDS            NEK11: NEK11_HUMAN - Experimental evidence at protein level: Swiss-Prot protein existence level 1. Protein kinase which plays an important role in the G2/M checkpoint response to DNA damage. Controls degradation of CDC25A by directly phosphorylating it on residues whose phosphorylation is required for BTRC-mediated polyubiquitination and degradation. From Homo sapiens (Human).
   8226..8250    -  protein_bind   attB2: mutant version of attB; recombination site for the Gateway® BP reaction BP Clonase™
   8280..8868    +  misc_feature   WPRE: woodchuck hepatitis virus posttranscriptional regulatory element
   8882..9381    +  promoter       PGK promoter: mouse phosphoglycerate kinase 1 promoter
   9402..10001   +  CDS            PuroR: puromycin N-acetyltransferase; pac from Streptomyces alboniger; confers resistance to puromycin
  10069..10206   +  CDS            nef (fragment): NEF_HV1LA - Experimental evidence at protein level: Swiss-Prot protein existence level 1. Extracellular Nef protein targets CD4(+) T-lymphocytes for apoptosis by interacting with CXCR4 surface receptors. From Human immunodeficiency virus type 1 group M subtype B (isolate Lai) (HIV-1).
  10192..10372   +  LTR            5' LTR (truncated): truncated 5' long terminal repeat (LTR) from HIV-1
  10444..10565   +  polyA_signal   SV40 poly(A) signal: SV40 polyadenylation signal
  10605..10740   +  rep_origin     SV40 ori: SV40 origin of replication
  10761..10779   -  promoter       T7 promoter: promoter for bacteriophage T7 RNA polymerase
  10787..10942   +  CDS            lacZα (fragment): LacZα fragment of β-galactosidase; lacZ fragment
  10947..11375   +  rep_origin     f1 ori (sequence partly withheld): f1 bacteriophage origin of replication; arrow indicates direction of (+) strand synthesis
>Addgene plasmid #198005 | p663-UBC-miniTurbo-V5-NEK11_IDG-K | addgene full sequence | sequence record 390022 | Addgene NGS Result
AGGTGGCACTTTTCGGGGAAATGTGCGCGGAACCCCTATTTGTTTATTTTTCTAAATACATTCAAATATG
TATCCGCTCATGAGACAATAACCCTGATAAATGCTTCAATAATATTGAAAAAGGAAGAGTATGAGTATTC
AACATTTCCGTGTCGCCCTTATTCCCTTTTTTGCGGCATTTTGCCTTCCTGTTTTTGCTCACCCAGAAAC
GCTGGTGAAAGTAAAAGATGCTGAAGATCAGTTGGGTGCACGAGTGGGTTACATCGAACTGGATCTCAAC
AGCGGTAAGATCCTTGAGAGTTTTCGCCCCGAAGAACGTTTTCCAATGATGAGCACTTTTAAAGTTCTGC
TATGTGGCGCGGTATTATCCCGTATTGACGCCGGGCAAGAGCAACTCGGTCGCCGCATACACTATTCTCA
GAATGACTTGGTTGAGTACTCACCAGTCACAGAAAAGCATCTTACGGATGGCATGACAGTAAGAGAATTA
TGCAGTGCTGCCATAACCATGAGTGATAACACTGCGGCCAACTTACTTCTGACAACGATCGGAGGACCGA
AGGAGCTAACCGCTTTTTTGCACAACATGGGGGATCATGTAACTCGCCTTGATCGTTGGGAACCGGAGCT
GAATGAAGCCATACCAAACGACGAGCGTGACACCACGATGCCTGTAGCAATGGCAACAACGTTGCGCAAA
CTATTAACTGGCGAACTACTTACTCTAGCTTCCCGGCAACAATTAATAGACTGGATGGAGGCGGATAAAG
TTGCAGGACCACTTCTGCGCTCGGCCCTTCCGGCTGGCTGGTTTATTGCTGATAAATCTGGAGCCGGTGA
GCGTGGGTCTCGCGGTATCATTGCAGCACTGGGGCCAGATGGTAAGCCCTCCCGTATCGTAGTTATCTAC
ACGACGGGGAGTCAGGCAACTATGGATGAACGAAATAGACAGATCGCTGAGATAGGTGCCTCACTGATTA
AGCATTGGTAACTGTCAGACCAAGTTTACTCATATATACTTTAGATTGATTTAAAACTTCATTTTTAATT
TAAAAGGATCTAGGTGAAGATCCTTTTTGATAATCTCATGACCAAAATCCCTTAACGTGAGTTTTCGTTC
CACTGAGCGTCAGACCCCGTAGAAAAGATCAAAGGATCTTCTTGAGATCCTTTTTTTCTGCGCGTAATCT
GCTGCTTGCAAACAAAAAAACCACCGCTACCAGCGGTGGTTTGTTTGCCGGATCAAGAGCTACCAACTCT
TTTTCCGAAGGTAACTGGCTTCAGCAGAGCGCAGATACCAAATACTGTTCTTCTAGTGTAGCCGTAGTTA
GGCCACCACTTCAAGAACTCTGTAGCACCGCCTACATACCTCGCTCTGCTAATCCTGTTACCAGTGGCTG
CTGCCAGTGGCGATAAGTCGTGTCTTACCGGGTTGGACTCAAGACGATAGTTACCGGATAAGGCGCAGCG
GTCGGGCTGAACGGGGGGTTCGTGCACACAGCCCAGCTTGGAGCGAACGACCTACACCGAACTGAGATAC
CTACAGCGTGAGCTATGAGAAAGCGCCACGCTTCCCGAAGGGAGAAAGGCGGACAGGTATCCGGTAAGCG
GCAGGGTCGGAACAGGAGAGCGCACGAGGGAGCTTCCAGGGGGAAACGCCTGGTATCTTTATAGTCCTGT
CGGGTTTCGCCACCTCTGACTTGAGCGTCGATTTTTGTGATGCTCGTCAGGGGGGCGGAGCCTATGGAAA
AACGCCAGCAACGCGGCCTTTTTACGGTTCCTGGCCTTTTGCTGGCCTTTTGCTCACATGTTCTTTCCTG
CGTTATCCCCTGATTCTGTGGATAACCGTATTACCGCCTTTGAGTGAGCTGATACCGCTCGCCGCAGCCG
AACGACCGAGCGCAGCGAGTCAGTGAGCGAGGAAGCGGAAGAGCGCCCAATACGCAAACCGCCTCTCCCC
GCGCGTTGGCCGATTCATTAATGCAGCTGGCACGACAGGTTTCCCGACTGGAAAGCGGGCAGTGAGCGCA
ACGCAATTAATGTGAGTTAGCTCACTCATTAGGCACCCCAGGCTTTACACTTTATGCTTCCGGCTCGTAT
GTTGTGTGGAATTGTGAGCGGATAACAATTTCACACAGGAAACAGCTATGACCATGATTACGCCAAGCGC
GCAATTAACCCTCACTAAAGGGAACAAAAGCTGGAGCTGCAAGCTTAATGTAGTCTTATGCAATACTCTT
GTAGTCTTGCAACATGGTAACGATGAGTTAGCAACATGCCTTACAAGGAGAGAAAAAGCACCGTGCATGC
CGATTGGTGGAAGTAAGGTGGTACGATCGTGCCTTATTAGGAAGGCAACAGACGGGTCTGACATGGATTG
GACGAACCACTGAATTGCCGCATTGCAGAGATATTGTATTTAAGTGCCTAGCTCGATACATAAACGGGTC
TCTCTGGTTAGACCAGATCTGAGCCTGGGAGCTCTCTGGCTAACTAGGGAACCCACTGCTTAAGCCTCAA
TAAAGCTTGCCTTGAGTGCTTCAAGTAGTGTGTGCCCGTCTGTTGTGTGACTCTGGTAACTAGAGATCCC
TCAGACCCTTTTAGTCAGTGTGGAAAATCTCTAGCAGTGGCGCCCGAACAGGGACTTGAAAGCGAAAGGG
AAACCAGAGGAGCTCTCTCGACGCAGGACTCGGCTTGCTGAAGCGCGCACGGCAAGAGGCGAGGGGCGGC
GACTGGTGAGTACGCCAAAAATTTTGACTAGCGGAGGCTAGAAGGAGAGAGATGGGTGCGAGAGCGTCAG
TATTAAGCGGGGGAGAATTAGATCGCGATGGGAAAAAATTCGGTTAAGGCCAGGGGGAAAGAAAAAATAT
AAATTAAAACATATAGTATGGGCAAGCAGGGAGCTAGAACGATTCGCAGTTAATCCTGGCCTGTTAGAAA
CATCAGAAGGCTGTAGACAAATACTGGGACAGCTACAACCATCCCTTCAGACAGGATCAGAAGAACTTAG
ATCATTATATAATACAGTAGCAACCCTCTATTGTGTGCATCAAAGGATAGAGATAAAAGACACCAAGGAA
GCTTTAGACAAGATAGAGGAAGAGCAAAACAAAAGTAAGACCACCGCACAGCAAGCGGCCGCTGATCTTC
AGACCTGGAGGAGGAGATATGAGGGACAATTGGAGAAGTGAATTATATAAATATAAAGTAGTAAAAATTG
AACCATTAGGAGTAGCACCCACCAAGGCAAAGAGAAGAGTGGTGCAGAGAGAAAAAAGAGCAGTGGGAAT
AGGAGCTTTGTTCCTTGGGTTCTTGGGAGCAGCAGGAAGCACTATGGGCGCAGCGTCAATGACGCTGACG
GTACAGGCCAGACAATTATTGTCTGGTATAGTGCAGCAGCAGAACAATTTGCTGAGGGCTATTGAGGCGC
AACAGCATCTGTTGCAACTCACAGTCTGGGGCATCAAGCAGCTCCAGGCAAGAATCCTGGCTGTGGAAAG
ATACCTAAAGGATCAACAGCTCCTGGGGATTTGGGGTTGCTCTGGAAAACTCATTTGCACCACTGCTGTG
CCTTGGAATGCTAGTTGGAGTAATAAATCTCTGGAACAGATTTGGAATCACACGACCTGGATGGAGTGGG
ACAGAGAAATTAACAATTACACAAGCTTAATACACTCCTTAATTGAAGAATCGCAAAACCAGCAAGAAAA
GAATGAACAAGAATTATTGGAATTAGATAAATGGGCAAGTTTGTGGAATTGGTTTAACATAACAAATTGG
CTGTGGTATATAAAATTATTCATAATGATAGTAGGAGGCTTGGTAGGTTTAAGAATAGTTTTTGCTGTAC
TTTCTATAGTGAATAGAGTTAGGCAGGGATATTCACCATTATCGTTTCAGACCCACCTCCCAACCCCGAG
GGGACCCGACAGGCCCGAAGGAATAGAAGAAGAAGGTGGAGAGAGAGACAGAGACAGATCCATTCGATTA
GTGAACGGATCTCGACGGTATCGGTTAACTTTTAAAAGAAAAGGGGGGATTGGGGGGTACAGTGCAGGGG
AAAGAATAGTAGACATAATAGCAACAGACATACAAACTAAAGAATTACAAAAACAAATTACAAAATTCAA
AATTTTATCGTCCAGTGTGGTGGAATTCTGCAGATATCACAACTTTGTATAGAAAAGTTGGCCTCCGCGC
CGGGTTTTGGCGCCTCCCGCGGGCGCCCCCCTCCTCACGGCGAGCGCTGCCACGTCAGACGAAGGGCGCA
GCGAGCGTCCTGATCCTTCCGCCCGGACGCTCAGGACAGCGGCCCGCTGCTCATAAGACTCGGCCTTAGA
ACCCCAGTATCAGCAGAAGGACATTTTAGGACGGGACTTGGGTGACTCTAGGGCACTGGTTTTCTTTCCA
GAGAGCGGAACAGGCGAGGAAAAGTAGTCCCTTCTCGGCGATTCTGCGGAGGGATCTCCGTGGGGCGGTG
AACGCCGATGATTATATAAGGACGCGCCGGGTGTGGCACAGCTAGTTCCGTCGCAGCCGGGATTTGGGTC
GCGGTTCTTGTTTGTGGATCGCTGTGATCGTCACTTGGTGAGTAGCGGGCTGCTGGGCTGGCCGGGGCTT
TCGTGGCCGCCGGGCCGCTCGGTGGGACGGAAGCGTGTGGAGAGACCGCCAAGGGCTGTAGTCTGGGTCC
GCGAGCAAGGTTGCCCTGAACTGGGGGTTGGGGGGAGCGCAGCAAAATGGCGGCTGTTCCCGAGTCTTGA
ATGGAAGACGCTTGTGAGGCGGGCTGTGAGGTCGTTGAAACAAGGTGGGGGGCATGGTGGGCGGCAAGAA
CCCAAGGTCTTGAGGCCTTCGCTAATGCGGGAAAGCTCTTATTCGGGTGAGATGGGCTGGGGCACCATCT
GGGGACCCTGACGTGAAGTTTGTCACTGACTGGAGAACTCGGTTTGTCGTCTGTTGCGGGGGCGGCAGTT
ATGGCGGTGCCGTTGGGCAGTGCACCCGTACCTTTGGGAGCGCGCGCCCTCGTCGTGTCGTGACGTCACC
CGTTCTGTTGGCTTATAATGCAGGGTGGGGCCACCTGCCGGTAGGTGTGCGGTAGGCTTTTCTCCGTCGC
AGGACGCAGGGTTCGGGCCTAGGGTAGGCTCTCCTGAATCGACAGGCGCCGGACCTCTGGTGAGGGGAGG
GATAAGTGAGGCGTCAGTTTCTTTGGTCGGTTTTATGTACCTATCTTCTTAAGTAGCTGAAGCTCCGGTT
TTGAACTATGCGCTCGGGGTTGGCGAGTGTGTTTTGTGAAGTTTTTTAGGCACCTTTTGAAATGTAATCA
TTTGGGTCAATATGTAATTTTCAGTGTTAGACTAGTAAATTGTCCGCTAAATTCTGGCCGTTTTTGGCTT
TTTTGTTAGACGGCCAACTTTTGTATACAAAGTGGGCCACCATGGGAATCCCGCTGCTGAACGCTAAACA
GATTCTGGGACAGCTGGACGGCGGGAGCGTGGCAGTCCTGCCTGTGGTCGACTCCACCAATCAGTACCTG
CTGGATCGAATCGGCGAGCTGAAGAGTGGGGATGCTTGCATTGCAGAATATCAGCAGGCAGGGAGAGGAA
GCAGAGGGAGGAAATGGTTCTCTCCTTTTGGAGCTAACCTGTACCTGAGTATGTTTTGGCGCCTGAAGCG
GGGACCAGCAGCAATCGGCCTGGGCCCGGTCATCGGAATTGTCATGGCAGAAGCGCTGCGAAAGCTGGGA
GCAGACAAGGTGCGAGTCAAATGGCCCAATGACCTGTATCTGCAGGATAGAAAGCTGGCAGGCATCCTGG
TGGAGCTGGCCGGAATAACAGGCGATGCTGCACAGATCGTCATTGGCGCCGGGATTAACGTGGCTATGAG
GCGCGTGGAGGAAAGCGTGGTCAATCAGGGCTGGATCACACTGCAGGAAGCAGGGATTAACCTGGACAGG
AATACTCTGGCCGCTATGCTGATCCGAGAGCTGCGGGCAGCCCTGGAACTGTTCGAGCAGGAAGGCCTGG
CTCCATATCTGTCACGGTGGGAGAAGCTGGATAACTTCATCAATAGACCCGTGAAGCTGATCATTGGGGA
CAAAGAGATTTTCGGGATTAGCCGGGGGATTGATAAACAGGGAGCCCTGCTGCTGGAACAGGACGGAGTT
ATCAAACCCTGGATGGGCGGAGAAATCAGTCTGCGGTCTGCCGAAAAGGCTAGCGGCAAGCCCATCCCCA
ACCCCCTGCTGGGCCTGGACAGCACCACAAGTTTGTACAAAAAAGCAGGCTCCACCATGCTGAAATTCCA
AGAGGCAGCTAAGTGTGTGAGTGGATCAACAGCCATTTCCACTTATCCAAAGACCTTGATTGCAAGAAGA
TACGTGCTTCAACAAAAACTTGGCAGTGGAAGTTTTGGAACTGTCTATCTGGTTTCAGACAAGAAAGCCA
AACGAGGAGAGGAATTAAAGGTACTTAAGGAAATATCTGTTGGAGAACTAAATCCAAATGAAACTGTACA
GGCCAATTTGGAAGCCCAACTCCTCTCCAAGCTGGACCACCCAGCCATTGTCAAGTTCCATGCAAGTTTT
GTGGAGCAAGATAATTTCTGCATTATCACGGAGTACTGTGAGGGCCGAGATCTGGACGATAAAATTCAGG
AATATAAACAAGCTGGAAAAATCTTTCCAGAAAATCAAATAATAGAATGGTTTATCCAGCTGCTGCTGGG
AGTTGACTACATGCATGAGAGGAGGATACTTCATCGAGACTTAAAGTCAAAGAATGTATTTCTGAAAAAT
AATCTCCTTAAAATTGGAGATTTTGGAGTTTCTCGACTTCTAATGGGATCCTGTGACCTGGCCACAACTT
TAACTGGAACTCCCCATTATATGAGTCCTGAGGCTCTGAAACACCAAGGCTATGACACAAAGTCGGACAT
CTGGTCACTGGCATGCATTTTGTATGAGATGTGCTGCATGAATCATGCATTCGCTGGCTCCAATTTCTTA
TCCATTGTTTTAAAAATTGTTGAAGGTGACACACCTTCTCTCCCTGAGAGATATCCAAAAGAACTAAATG
CCATCATGGAAAGCATGTTGAACAAGAATCCTTCATTAAGACCATCTGCTATCGAAATTTTAAAAATCCC
TTACCTTGATGAGCAGCTACAGAACCTAATGTGTAGATATTCAGAAATGACTCTGGAAGACAAAAATTTG
GATTGTCAGAAGGAGGCTGCTCATATAATTAATGCCATGCAAAAAAGGATCCACCTGCAGACTCTGAGGG
CACTGTCAGAAGTACAGAAAATGACGCCAAGAGAAAGGATGCGGCTGAGGAAGCTCCAGGCGGCTGATGA
GAAAGCCAGGAAGCTGAAAAAGATTGTGGAAGAAAAATATGAAGAAAATAGCAAACGAATGCAAGAATTG
AGATCTCGGAACTTTCAGCAGCTGAGTGTTGATGTACTCCATGAAAAAACACATTTAAAAGGAATGGAAG
AAAAGGAGGAGCAACCTGAGGGAAGACTTTCTTGTTCACCCCAGGACGAGGATGAAGAGAGGTGGCAAGG
CAGGGAAGAGGAATCTGATGAACCAACTTTAGAGAACCTGCCTGAGTCTCAGCCTATTCCTTCCATGGAC
CTCCACGAACTTGAATCAATTGTAGAGGATGCCACATCTGACCTTGGATACCATGAGATCCCAGAAGACC
CACTTGTGGCTGAAGAGTACTACGCTGATGCATTTGATTCCTATTGTGAAGAGAGTGATGAGGAGGAAGA
AGAAATAGCGTTAGAAAGACCAGAGAAAGAAATCAGGAATGAGGGATCCCAGCCTGCTTACAGAACAAAC
CAACAGGACAGTGATATCGAAGCGTTGGCCAGGTGTTTGGAAAATGTCCTGGGTTGCACTTCTCTAGACA
CAAAGACCATCACCACCATGGCTGAAGACATGTCCCCAGGACCACCAATTTTCAACAGTGTGATGGCCAG
GACCAAGATGAAACGCATGAGGGAATCAGCCATGCAGAAGCTGGGGACAGAAGTATTTGAAGAGGTCTAT
AATTACCTCAAGAGAGCAAGGCATCAGAATGCTAGCGAAGCAGAGATCCGCGAGTGTTTGGAAAAAGTGG
TGCCTCAAGCCAGCGACTGTTTTGAAGTGGACCAGCTCCTGTACTTTGAAGAGCAGTTGCTGATCACGAT
GGGAAAAGAACCTACTCTCCAGAACCATCTCTAGGACCCAGCTTTCTTGTACAAAGTGGTGATATCCAGC
ACAGTGGCGGCCGCTCGACAATCAACCTCTGGATTACAAAATTTGTGAAAGATTGACTGGTATTCTTAAC
TATGTTGCTCCTTTTACGCTATGTGGATACGCTGCTTTAATGCCTTTGTATCATGCTATTGCTTCCCGTA
TGGCTTTCATTTTCTCCTCCTTGTATAAATCCTGGTTGCTGTCTCTTTATGAGGAGTTGTGGCCCGTTGT
CAGGCAACGTGGCGTGGTGTGCACTGTGTTTGCTGACGCAACCCCCACTGGTTGGGGCATTGCCACCACC
TGTCAGCTCCTTTCCGGGACTTTCGCTTTCCCCCTCCCTATTGCCACGGCGGAACTCATCGCCGCCTGCC
TTGCCCGCTGCTGGACAGGGGCTCGGCTGTTGGGCACTGACAATTCCGTGGTGTTGTCGGGGAAGCTGAC
GTCCTTTCCATGGCTGCTCGCCTGTGTTGCCACCTGGATTCTGCGCGGGACGTCCTTCTGCTACGTCCCT
TCGGCCCTCAATCCAGCGGACCTTCCTTCCCGCGGCCTGCTGCCGGCTCTGCGGCCTCTTCCGCGTCTTC
GCCTTCGCCCTCAGACGAGTCGGATCTCCCTTTGGGCCGCCTCCCCGCCTGGAATTCTACCGGGTAGGGG
AGGCGCTTTTCCCAAGGCAGTCTGGAGCATGCGCTTTAGCAGCCCCGCTGGGCACTTGGCGCTACACAAG
TGGCCTCTGGCCTCGCACACATTCCACATCCACCGGTAGGCGCCAACCGGCTCCGTTCTTTGGTGGCCCC
TTCGCGCCACCTTCTACTCCTCCCCTAGTCAGGAAGTTCCCCCCCGCCCCGCAGCTCGCGTCGTGCAGGA
CGTGACAAATGGAAGTAGCACGTCTCACTAGTCTCGTGCAGATGGACAGCACCGCTGAGCAATGGAAGCG
GGTAGGCCTTTGGGGCAGCGGCCAATAGCAGCTTTGCTCCTTCGCTTTCTGGGCTCAGAGGCTGGGAAGG
GGTGGGTCCGGGGGCGGGCTCAGGGGCGGGCTCAGGGGCGGGGCGGGCGCCCGAAGGTCCTCCGGAGGCC
CGGCATTCTGCACGCTTCAAAAGCGCACGTCTGCCGCGCTGTTCTCCTCTTCCTCATCTCCGGGCCTTTC
GACCTGCAGCCCAAGCTTACCATGACCGAGTACAAGCCCACGGTGCGCCTCGCCACCCGCGACGACGTCC
CCAGGGCCGTACGCACCCTCGCCGCCGCGTTCGCCGACTACCCCGCCACGCGCCACACCGTCGATCCGGA
CCGCCACATCGAGCGGGTCACCGAGCTGCAAGAACTCTTCCTCACGCGCGTCGGGCTCGACATCGGCAAG
GTGTGGGTCGCGGACGACGGCGCCGCGGTGGCGGTCTGGACCACGCCGGAGAGCGTCGAAGCGGGGGCGG
TGTTCGCCGAGATCGGCCCGCGCATGGCCGAGTTGAGCGGTTCCCGGCTGGCCGCGCAGCAACAGATGGA
AGGCCTCCTGGCGCCGCACCGGCCCAAGGAGCCCGCGTGGTTCCTGGCCACCGTCGGCGTCTCGCCCGAC
CACCAGGGCAAGGGTCTGGGCAGCGCCGTCGTGCTCCCCGGAGTGGAGGCGGCCGAGCGCGCCGGGGTGC
CCGCCTTCCTGGAGACCTCCGCGCCCCGCAACCTCCCCTTCTACGAGCGGCTCGGCTTCACCGTCACCGC
CGACGTCGAGGTGCCCGAAGGACCGCGCACCTGGTGCATGACCCGCAAGCCCGGTGCCTGACGCCCGCCC
CACGACCCGCAGCGCCCGACCGAAAGGAGCGCACGACCCCATGCATCTCGAGGGCCCGGTACCTTTAAGA
CCAATGACTTACAAGGCAGCTGTAGATCTTAGCCACTTTTTAAAAGAAAAGGGGGGACTGGAAGGGCTAG
CTCACTCCCAACGAAGACAAGATCTGCTTTTTGCTTGTACTGGGTCTCTCTGGTTAGACCAGATCTGAGC
CTGGGAGCTCTCTGGCTAACTAGGGAACCCACTGCTTAAGCCTCAATAAAGCTTGCCTTGAGTGCTTCAA
GTAGTGTGTGCCCGTCTGTTGTGTGACTCTGGTAACTAGAGATCCCTCAGACCCTTTTAGTCAGTGTGGA
AAATCTCTAGCAGTAGTAGTTCATGTCATCTTATTATTCAGTATTTATAACTTGCAAAGAAATGAATATC
AGAGAGTGAGAGGAACTTGTTTATTGCAGCTTATAATGGTTACAAATAAAGCAATAGCATCACAAATTTC
ACAAATAAAGCATTTTTTTCACTGCATTCTAGTTGTGGTTTGTCCAAACTCATCAATGTATCTTATCATG
TCTGGCTCTAGCTATCCCGCCCCTAACTCCGCCCATCCCGCCCCTAACTCCGCCCAGTTCCGCCCATTCT
CCGCCCCATGGCTGACTAATTTTTTTTATTTATGCAGAGGCCGAGGCCGCCTCGGCCTCTGAGCTATTCC
AGAAGTAGTGAGGAGGCTTTTTTGGAGGCCTAGGGACGTACCCAATTCGCCCTATAGTGAGTCGTATTAC
GCGCGCTCACTGGCCGTCGTTTTACAACGTCGTGACTGGGAAAACCCTGGCGTTACCCAACTTAATCGCC
TTGCAGCACATCCCCCTTTCGCCAGCTGGCGTAATAGCGAAGAGGCCCGCACCGATCGCCCTTCCCAACA
GTTGCGCAGCCTGAATGGCGAATGGG
[124 nt withheld, positions 10947-11070]
C
[91 nt withheld, positions 11072-11162]
A
[49 nt withheld, positions 11164-11212]
CCTTTGACGTTGGAGTCCACGTTCTTT
[37 nt withheld, positions 11240-11276]
ACCCTATCTCGGTCTATTCTTTTGATTTATAAGGGATTTTGCCGATTTCGGCCTATTGGTTAAAAAATGA
GCTGATTTAACAAAAATTTAACGCGAATTTTAACAAAATATTAACGCTTACAATTT
